>Addgene plasmid #226475 | pAAV/mIba1.GFP.miR-9.T.miR-129-2-3p.T.WPRE.miR-9.T.miR-129-2-3p.T.SV40pA | addgene full sequence | sequence record 467452 | Addgene NGS Result
CTTACTCTAGCTTCCCGGCAACAATTAATAGACTGGATGGAGGCGGATAAAGTTGCAGGACCACTTCTGC
GCTCGGCCCTTCCGGCTGGCTGGTTTATTGCTGATAAATCTGGAGCCGGTGAGCGTGGGTCTCGCGGTAT
CATTGCAGCACTGGGGCCAGATGGTAAGCCCTCCCGTATCGTAGTTATCTACACGACGGGGAGTCAGGCA
ACTATGGATGAACGAAATAGACAGATCGCTGAGATAGGTGCCTCACTGATTAAGCATTGGTAACTGTCAG
ACCAAGTTTACTCATATATACTTTAGATTGATTTAAAACTTCATTTTTAATTTAAAAGGATCTAGGTGAA
GATCCTTTTTGATAATCTCATGACCAAAATCCCTTAACGTGAGTTTTCGTTCCACTGAGCGTCAGACCCC
GTAGAAAAGATCAAAGGATCTTCTTGAGATCCTTTTTTTCTGCGCGTAATCTGCTGCTTGCAAACAAAAA
AACCACCGCTACCAGCGGTGGTTTGTTTGCCGGATCAAGAGCTACCAACTCTTTTTCCGAAGGTAACTGG
CTTCAGCAGAGCGCAGATACCAAATACTGTTCTTCTAGTGTAGCCGTAGTTAGGCCACCACTTCAAGAAC
TCTGTAGCACCGCCTACATACCTCGCTCTGCTAATCCTGTTACCAGTGGCTGCTGCCAGTGGCGATAAGT
CGTGTCTTACCGGGTTGGACTCAAGACGATAGTTACCGGATAAGGCGCAGCGGTCGGGCTGAACGGGGGG
TTCGTGCACACAGCCCAGCTTGGAGCGAACGACCTACACCGAACTGAGATACCTACAGCGTGAGCTATGA
GAAAGCGCCACGCTTCCCGAAGGGAGAAAGGCGGACAGGTATCCGGTAAGCGGCAGGGTCGGAACAGGAG
AGCGCACGAGGGAGCTTCCAGGGGGAAACGCCTGGTATCTTTATAGTCCTGTCGGGTTTCGCCACCTCTG
ACTTGAGCGTCGATTTTTGTGATGCTCGTCAGGGGGGCGGAGCCTATGGAAAAACGCCAGCAACGCGGCC
TTTTTACGGTTCCTGGCCTTTTGCTGGCCTTTTGCTCACATGTTCTTTCCTGCGTTATCCCCTGATTCTG
TGGATAACCGTATTACCGCCTTTGAGTGAGCTGATACCGCTCGCCGCAGCCGAACGACCGAGCGCAGCGA
GTCAGTGAGCGAGCGAGCGCGCAGAGAGGGAGTGGCCAACTCCATCACTAGGGGTTCCTTGTAGTTAATG
ATTAACCCGCCATGCTACTTATCTACGTAGCCATGCTCTAGACTCGAGTACTATAGGATGCATCGTGAAA
ACCTCGTTTCCACCAGGAACTGAGGTTGCTGCTGGAGGAAATCTCCCATGAAGAGCTGTTAACTGGGGAA
CTGGTTGGATCCAGCTCCTACAAGCTCTCCTTTAATTTCCATACACATGCCAAGCTGTGAACACCTGCAC
ACACAGTACAAATAAAACAGTAGAAATGAAATGAAAATTAAAACAAAAACAGCATACTTTCTCCTTTCTA
CCCACATATCTCCTGCATCCCTGAGAGCAATTTCTTGGCCATCTTCCATAATCATGCTATTCAAACCTGC
CCTCTAAGTACAGAGCTCTGAATGGAGACCACGGGAGCAGACTTTTCATCTGTTGGCTCCCTGGGCCTAG
CAGTGTACCCTGCAAACAGGAAACCTTCGCTCATCATTTATCACATGAATGTGGCTAGAGAACTGTCCCC
ACCAGACACTGAGAGCCTCTCACAGGGCCAGAGGGTGGCTGCCTCAAAGGCAGGCGAGAGGCTGCAGTCT
TCTGCAGAGTGGACAGATACTGCCTGCCATACAAGGGGACATAGCCTGGGGCGGGGGGCACAAGGGAAGG
GGCCTGAGTGCATTGGAGTCACAGCCCTCCCTCCCCTGGTGACCCAGTGACTGAGGGGACCAAGGCTATC
CCTGGTATGAGGGGAGGGCATTTGCATGAGTTAGACCCCTGACAGCCCATGGTGGGGACAGGAAGTAGCT
CTGTCTACTGTCTCTTTCAGTCTCACTTTCTGTTCCTCCAAAGTGTCTCTTCAAACTCTCAAATGACTTT
GTAGATTCAGCCTAAGATCTCAAAGCAGGTGAGGCAGGAGGCTGGCACTCAAGAGCCTGACGAACACAAA
CCCAAGTCCTTCTGGGACATGTCTCCATGTGTCCCCAGTGCTCCTCTGTAGCCCCTGAGAGAGGTTTCTT
TCCTTTCCAGGGCGCTAGGCTCAGCTCACCCCATTCCTGGAGCAGCCTGCAGACTTCATCCTCTCTCTTC
CATCCCGGGGAAAGTCAGCCAGTCCTCCTCAGCTGCCTGTCTTAACCTGCATCATGAAGCCTGAGGAGAT
TTCAAGTAAACCCTCCCAAGCCCCACCTCAGGATCTGGGGAAAGCCACTGTCTACCGCATCCTTGGTTTG
AGACAGGTTCTTACTGTGTTGGCCTGGCTGGGTTCCAACTCCCAGGATCCTCTAGCCTCAGCCTCTCTTA
GGTGCTAGATTGCAGGCCTAGGGTATCACGCTCGGTCCCTCAGATCCTGGTGCCTTTCCACACCTCCGGG
AGCTGATCTAAGTCTTTCTCCCACGTACAGTCTGCTTCTTTGGAGGAGCTGTGTGGAGCTAGGTGTGTTA
CAGGGCTGTAGCTCCAGCCATCTGGGAGGCTGAGGCAGGATGGCTACTTCAATTCTCAAGAGCCTGGATA
GGAGACCCTGCCCCCACCCCACCCCCAAAGTAATTTTTCAGCACATTACTTCTTCATCTCCTCTCTCAAC
CCGTTCTGCCTTCTCCTGGGGTGCTGGTGTCAGCAGAAGCTGATGTGGAAGTGATGCCTGGGAGTTAGCA
AGGGAATGAGTGGAAAGGGGAAGTGTGAGAACGGTCCCAGAAGAGACTGGGGAGCTGGTGGAGAGAGGAC
CCAGCGGACAGACTGCCAGCCTAAGACAACCAGCGTCTGAGGAGCCACCGGTCGCCACCATGGTGAGCAA
GGGCGAGGAGCTGTTCACCGGGGTGGTGCCCATCCTGGTCGAGCTGGACGGCGACGTAAACGGCCACAAG
TTCAGCGTGTCCGGCGAGGGCGAGGGCGATGCCACCTACGGCAAGCTGACCCTGAAGTTCATCTGCACCA
CCGGCAAGCTGCCCGTGCCCTGGCCCACCCTCGTGACCACCCTGACCTACGGCGTGCAGTGCTTCAGCCG
CTACCCCGACCACATGAAGCAGCACGACTTCTTCAAGTCCGCCATGCCCGAAGGCTACGTCCAGGAGCGC
ACCATCTTCTTCAAGGACGACGGCAACTACAAGACCCGCGCCGAGGTGAAGTTCGAGGGCGACACCCTGG
TGAACCGCATCGAGCTGAAGGGCATCGACTTCAAGGAGGACGGCAACATCCTGGGGCACAAGCTGGAGTA
CAACTACAACAGCCACAACGTCTATATCATGGCCGACAAGCAGAAGAACGGCATCAAGGTGAACTTCAAG
ATCCGCCACAACATCGAGGACGGCAGCGTGCAGCTCGCCGACCACTACCAGCAGAACACCCCCATCGGCG
ACGGCCCCGTGCTGCTGCCCGACAACCACTACCTGAGCACCCAGTCCGCCCTGAGCAAAGACCCCAACGA
GAAGCGCGATCACATGGTCCTGCTGGAGTTCGTGACCGCCGCCGGGATCACTCTCGGCATGGACGAGCTG
TACAAGTAAAGCGGCCGCTCATACAGCTAGATAACCAAAGCGATTCATACAGCTAGATAACCAAAGCAAT
TGTCATACAGCTAGATAACCAAAGTCACTCATACAGCTAGATAACCAAAGGCTAGCATGCTTTTTGGGGT
AAGGGCTTCGATATGCTTTTTGGGGTAAGGGCTTCTTAAGATGCTTTTTGGGGTAAGGGCTTTCACATGC
TTTTTGGGGTAAGGGCTTGGCCGCATCGATAATCAACCTCTGGATTACAAAATTTGTGAAAGATTGACTG
GTATTCTTAACTATGTTGCTCCTTTTACGCTATGTGGATACGCTGCTTTAATGCCTTTGTATCATGCTAT
TGCTTCCCGTATGGCTTTCATTTTCTCCTCCTTGTATAAATCCTGGTTGCTGTCTCTTTATGAGGAGTTG
TGGCCCGTTGTCAGGCAACGTGGCGTGGTGTGCACTGTGTTTGCTGACGCAACCCCCACTGGTTGGGGCA
TTGCCACCACCTGTCAGCTCCTTTCCGGGACTTTCGCTTTCCCCCTCCCTATTGCCACGGCGGAACTCAT
CGCCGCCTGCCTTGCCCGCTGCTGGACAGGGGCTCGGCTGTTGGGCACTGACAATTCCGTGGTGTTGTCG
GGGAAGCTGACGTCCTTTCCATGGCTGCTCGCCTGTGTTGCCACCTGGATTCTGCGCGGGACGTCCTTCT
GCTACGTCCCTTCGGCCCTCAATCCAGCGGACCTTCCTTCCCGCGGCCTGCTGCCGGCTCTGCGGCCTCT
TCCGCGTCTTCGCCTTCGCCCTCAGACGAGTCGGATCTCCCTTTGGGCCGCCTCCCCGCATCGATGCCGT
ATACGGTACCTCATACAGCTAGATAACCAAAGCGATTCATACAGCTAGATAACCAAAGCAATTGTCATAC
AGCTAGATAACCAAAGTCACTCATACAGCTAGATAACCAAAGGCTAGCATGCTTTTTGGGGTAAGGGCTT
CGATATGCTTTTTGGGGTAAGGGCTTCTTAAGATGCTTTTTGGGGTAAGGGCTTTCACATGCTTTTTGGG
GTAAGGGCTTGGATCCTCTAGTAGAGTCGAGGAATTCACTTGTTTATTGCAGCTTATAATGGTTACAAAT
AAAGCAATAGCATCACAAATTTCACAAATAAAGCATTTTTTTCACTGCATTCTAGTTGTGGTTTGTCCAA
ACTCATCAATGTATCTTATCATGTCTGTCGACCCCCAACGCGTTGGAGCTCTAGAGCATGGCTACGTAGA
TAAGTAGCATGGCGGGTTAATCATTAACTACAAGGAACCCCTAGTGATGGAGTTGGCCACTCCCTCTCTG
CGCGCTCGCTCGCTCACTGAGGCCGGGCGACCAAAGGTCGCCCGACGCCCGGGCTTTGCCCGGGCGGCCT
CAGTGAGCGAGCGAGCGCGCAGCTGGCGTAATAGCGAAGAGGCCCGCACCGATCGCCCTTCCCAACAGTT
GCGCAGCCTGAATGGCGAATGGCGATTCC
[38 nt withheld, positions 5210-5247]
C
[378 nt withheld, positions 5249-5626]
C
[91 nt withheld, positions 5628-5718]
A
[49 nt withheld, positions 5720-5768]
CCTTTGACGTTGGAGTCCACGTTCTTT
[37 nt withheld, positions 5796-5832]
ACCCTATCTCGGTCTATTCTTTTGATTTATAAGGGATTTTGCCGATTTCGGCCTATTGGTTAAAAAATGA
GCTGATTTAACAAAAATTTAACGCGAATTTTAACAAAATATTAACGCTTACAATTTAAATATTTGCTTAT
ACAATCT
[100 nt withheld, positions 5980-6079]
CTCAGGCAATGACCTGATAGCCTTTGTAG
[69 nt withheld, positions 6109-6177]
T
[44 nt withheld, positions 6179-6222]
ACCTACACATTACTCA
[44 nt withheld, positions 6239-6282]
TTGCGTTGAAATAAAGGCTTCTCCC
[83 nt withheld, positions 6308-6390]
TTCTTTGCCTTGCCTGTATGATTTATTGGATGTTGGAATCGCCTGATGCGGTATTTTCTCCTTACGCATC
TGTGCGGTATTTCACACCGCATATGGTGCACTCTCAGTACAATCTGCTCTGATGCCGCATAGTTAAGCCA
GCCCCGACACCCGCCAACACCCGCTGACGCGCCCTGACGGGCTTGTCTGCTCCCGGCATCCGCTTACAGA
CAAGCTGTGACCGTCTCCGGGAGCTGCATGTGTCAGAGGTTTTCACCGTCATCACCGAAACGCGCGAGAC
GAAAGGGCCTCGTGATACGCCTATTTTTATAGGTTAATGTCATGATAATAATGGTTTCTTAGACGTCAGG
TGGCACTTTTCGGGGAAATGTGCGCGGAACCCCTATTTGTTTATTTTTCTAAATACATTCAAATATGTAT
CCGCTCATGAGACAATAACCCTGATAAATGCTTCAATAATATTGAAAAAGGAAGAGTATGAGTATTCAAC
ATTTCCGTGTCGCCCTTATTCCCTTTTTTGCGGCATTTTGCCTTCCTGTTTTTGCTCACCCAGAAACGCT
GGTGAAAGTAAAAGATGCTGAAGATCAGTTGGGTGCACGAGTGGGTTACATCGAACTGGATCTCAACAGC
GGTAAGATCCTTGAGAGTTTTCGCCCCGAAGAACGTTTTCCAATGATGAGCACTTTTAAAGTTCTGCTAT
GTGGCGCGGTATTATCCCGTATTGACGCCGGGCAAGAGCAACTCGGTCGCCGCATACACTATTCTCAGAA
TGACTTGGTTGAGTACTCACCAGTCACAGAAAAGCATCTTACGGATGGCATGACAGTAAGAGAATTATGC
AGTGCTGCCATAACCATGAGTGATAACACTGCGGCCAACTTACTTCTGACAACGATCGGAGGACCGAAGG
AGCTAACCGCTTTTTTGCACAACATGGGGGATCATGTAACTCGCCTTGATCGTTGGGAACCGGAGCTGAA
TGAAGCCATACCAAACGACGAGCGTGACACCACGATGCCTGTAGCAATGGCAACAACGTTGCGCAAACTA
TTAACTGGCGAACTA
Features (pLannotate 1.2.2; 15 found; start..end, strand, type, name):
    444..1032    +  rep_origin     ori: high-copy-number ColE1/pMB1/pBR322/pUC origin of replication
   1192..1249    -  repeat_region  AAV2 ITR (fragment): inverted terminal repeat of adeno-associated virus serotype 2 inverted
   2684..2700    -  polyA_signal   hGH poly(A) signal (fragment): human growth hormone polyadenylation signal
   3000..3719    +  CDS            EGFP: the original enhanced GFP (Yang et al., 1996) mammalian codon-optimized
   3951..4539    +  misc_feature   WPRE: woodchuck hepatitis virus posttranscriptional regulatory element
   4798..4927    +  polyA_signal   SV40 poly(A) signal: SV40 polyadenylation signal
   5003..5135    +  repeat_region  AAV2 ITR (fragment): inverted terminal repeat of adeno-associated virus serotype 2 inverted
   5130..5199    +  CDS            lacZα (fragment): LacZα fragment of β-galactosidase; lacZ fragment
   5210..5515    +  CDS            M13 gene IV (fragment) (sequence partly withheld): pIV; IV; phage assembly
   5503..5931    +  rep_origin     f1 ori (sequence partly withheld): f1 bacteriophage origin of replication; arrow indicates direction of (+) strand synthesis
   6021..6424    +  CDS            M13 gene II (fragment) (sequence partly withheld): pII; II; replication
   6432..6531    -  misc_feature   bom (fragment): basis of mobility region from pBR322
   6633..6668    -  CDS            rop (fragment): Rop protein, which maintains plasmids at low copy number; rop
   6763..6867    +  promoter       AmpR promoter: bla
   6868..273     +  CDS            AmpR (across the origin): β-lactamase; bla; confers resistance to ampicillin, carbenicillin, and related antibiotics
