[The description below was written by a language model from this plasmid's Addgene catalogue record and pLannotate feature annotations shown in this document.]
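Description:
pAAV/mIba1.GFP.miR-9.T.miR-129-2-3p.T.WPRE.miR-9.T.miR-129-2-3p.T.SV40pA is an AAV transfer plasmid of about 7.5 kb, built on a pAAV backbone and designed for improved microglia-targeted transgene expression. It is propagated in E. coli under ampicillin selection (β-lactamase with its own promoter) from a ColE1/pUC-type origin. The catalogue nonetheless lists it as low copy, grown in a recombination-limiting strain, as is usual for ITR-containing plasmids. The backbone also carries an f1 origin and remnants of lacZα, M13 genes, bom and rop. These have no role in the vector genome.

Between the AAV2 inverted terminal repeats, a 1.7-kb mouse Iba1 promoter, described as microglia-specific, drives EGFP as a reporter. The promoter is not annotated in the feature table, but it would fit the unannotated region upstream of the EGFP coding sequence. A very short hGH poly(A) match in that region is probably incidental. Downstream of EGFP are WPRE, which boosts transcript stability and expression, and an SV40 polyadenylation signal. According to the record, two sets of synthetic microRNA target sites flank the WPRE, each with four copies of a miR-9 target and four of a miR-129-2-3p target. These elements are also not annotated, but gaps on either side of the WPRE are consistent with that layout. Such sites "detarget" expression: in cells that express the matching microRNAs, the transcript is silenced, so off-target expression is reduced and specificity goes beyond what the promoter alone provides.

Both ITRs are annotated only as fragments, and the left one is especially short. The depositor notes deletions in the left ITR but reports that AAV vector can still be produced from this plasmid.
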