Addgene plasmid #226475: pAAV/mIba1.GFP.miR-9.T.miR-129-2-3p.T.WPRE.miR-9.T.miR-129-2-3p.T.SV40pA
Purpose: Improved microglia-targeted transgene expression
Depositing lab: Hirokazu Hirai. Depositing organization: Gunma University. Publication: AAV vectors for specific and efficient gene expression in microglia. Aoki R, Konno A, Hosoi N, Kawabata H, Hirai H. Cell Rep Methods. 2025 Jul 25:101116. doi: 10.1016/j.crmeth.2025.101116. PubMed 40744011.
Backbone
  Vector backbone: pAAV
  Vector type: AAV
Growth in bacteria
  Bacterial resistance: Ampicillin, 100 μg/mL
  Growth temperature: 37°C
  Growth strain: NEB Stable
  Copy number: Low Copy
Gene/Insert 1
  Gene/Insert name: mIba1 promoter, 1.7-kb, microglia-specific promoter (alt name: mouse Iba1 promoter)
  Species: M. musculus (mouse)
  Insert size (bp): 1678
Gene/Insert 2
  Gene/Insert name: target sequences for miR-9x4 & miR-129-2-3px4 *2 (alt name: [miR-9.Tx4 & miR-129-2.3p.Tx4]*2)
  Species: Synthetic
  Insert size (bp): 420
Gene/Insert 3
  Gene/Insert name: EGFP
  Insert size (bp): 720
Terms and licenses: Academic/Nonprofit Terms; Industry Terms: Not Available to Industry
Depositor comments: This plasmid contains deletions in left ITR, but we can produce AAV vector using this plasmid. Please visit https://doi.org/10.1101/2024.11.05.622037 for bioRxiv preprint.
How to cite: pAAV/mIba1.GFP.miR-9.T.miR-129-2-3p.T.WPRE.miR-9.T.miR-129-2-3p.T.SV40pA was a gift from Hirokazu Hirai (Addgene plasmid # 226475 ; http://n2t.net/addgene:226475 ; RRID:Addgene_226475)
